>Addgene plasmid #40438 | LRRK2_1867_2161_L1916N_L1936R_L1976A_I2049A_L2092N | depositor full sequence | sequence record 52115 | LRRK2_1867_2161_L1916N_L1936R_L1976A_I2049A_L2092N sequence 9085 bps
GGAACGGCTCCGCCCACTATTAATGAAATTAAAAATTCCAATTTTAAAAAACGCAGCAAGAGAAACATTT
GTATGAAAGAATGCGTAGAAGGAAAGAAAAATGTCGTCGACATGCTGAACAACAAGATTAATATGCCTCC
GTGTATAAAAAAAATATTGAACGATTTGAAAGAAAACAATGTACCGCGCGGCGGTATGTACAGGAAGAGG
TTTATACTAAACTGTTACATTGCAAACGTGGTTTCGTGTGCCAAGTGTGAAAACCGATGTTTAATCAAGG
CTCTGACGCATTTCTACAACCACGACTCCAAGTGTGTGGGTGAAGTCATGCATCTTTTAATCAAATCCCA
AGATGTGTATAAACCACCAAACTGCCAAAAAATGAAAACTGTCGACAAGCTCTGTCCGTTTGCTGGCAAC
TGCAAGGGTCTCAATCCTATTTGTAATTATTGAATAATAAAACAATTATAAATGCTAAATTTGTTTTTTA
TTAACGATACAAACCAAACGCAACAAGAACATTTGTAGTATTATCTATAATTGAAAACGCGTAGTTATAA
TCGCTGAGGTAATATTTAAAATCATTTTCAAATGATTCACAGTTAATTTGCGACAATATAATTTTATTTT
CACATAAACTAGACGCCTTGTCGTCTTCTTCTTCGTATTCCTTCTCTTTTTCATTTTTCTCTTCATAAAA
ATTAACATAGTTATTATCGTATCCATATATGTATCTATCGTATAGAGTAAATTTTTTGTTGTCATAAATA
TATATGTCTTTTTTAATGGGGTGTATAGTACCGCTGCGCATAGTTTTTCTGTAATTTACAACAGTGCTAT
TTTCTGGTAGTTCTTCGGAGTGTGTTGCTTTAATTATTAAATTTATATAATCAATGAATTTGGGATCGTC
GGTTTTGTACAATATGTTGCCGGCATAGTACGCAGCTTCTTCTAGTTCAATTACACCATTTTTTAGCAGC
ACCGGATTAACATAACTTTCCAAAATGTTGTACGAACCGTTAAACAAAAACAGTTCACCTCCCTTTTCTA
TACTATTGTCTGCGAGCAGTTGTTTGTTGTTAAAAATAACAGCCATTGTAATGAGACGCACAAACTAATA
TCACAAACTGGAAATGTCTATCAATATATAGTTGCTGATCAGATCCTCATTGTTTGCCTCCCTGCTGCGG
TTTTTCACCGAAGTTCATGCCAGTCCAGCGTTTTTGCAGCAGAAAAGCCGCCGACTTCGGTTTGCGGTCG
CGAGTGAAGATCCCTTTCTTGTTACCGCCAACGCGCAATATGCCTTGCGAGGTCGCAAAATCGGCGAAAT
TCCATACCTGTTCACCGACGACGGCGCTGACGCGATCAAAGACGCGGTGATACATATCCAGCCATGCACA
CTGATACTCTTCACTCCACATGTCGGTGTACATTGAGTGCAGCCCGGCTAACGTATCCACGCCGTATTCG
GTGATGATAATCGGCTGATGCAGTTTCTCCTGCCAGGCCAGAAGTTCTTTTTCCAGTACCTTCTCTGCCG
TTTCCAAATCGCCGCTTTGGACATACCATCCGTAATAACGGTTCAGGCACAGCACATCAAAGAGATCGCT
GATGGTATCGGTGTGAGCGTCGCAGAACATTACATTGACGCAGGTGATCGGACGCGTCGGGTCGAGTTTA
CGCGTTGCTTCCGCCAGTGGCGCGAAATATTCCCGTGCACCTTGCGGACGGGTATCCGGTTCGTTGGCAA
TACTCCACATCACCACGCTTGGGTGGTTTTTGTCACGCGCTATCAGCTCTTTAATCGCCTGTAAGTGCGC
TTGCTGAGTTTCCCCGTTGACTGCCTCTTCGCTGTACAGTTCTTTCGGCTTGTTGCCCGCTTCGAAACCA
ATGCCTAAAGAGAGCGAAAAGCCGACAGCAGCAGTTTCATCAATCACCACGATGCCATGTTCATCTGCCC
AGTCGAGCATCTCTTCAGCGTAAGGGTAATGCGAGGTACGGTAGGAGTTGGCCCCAATCCAGTCCATTAA
TGCGTGGTCGTGCACCATCAGCACGTTATCGAATCCTTTGCCACGTAAGTCCGCATCTTCATGACGACCA
AAGCCAGTAAAGTAGAACGGTTTGTGGTTAATCAGGAACTGTTGGCCCTTCACTGCCACTGACCGGATGC
CGACGCGAAGCGGGTAGATATCACACTCTGTCTGGCTTTTGGCTGTGACGCACAGTTCATAGAGATAACC
TTCACCCGGTTGCCAGAGGTGCGGATTCACCACTTGCAAAGTCCCGCTAGTGCCTTGTCCAGTTGCAACC
ACCTGTTGATCCGCATCACGCAGTTCAACGCTGACATCACCATTGGCCACCACCTGCCAGTCAACAGACG
CGTGGTTACAGTCTTGCGCGACATGCGTCACCACGGTGATATCGTCCACCCAGGTGTTCGGCGTGGTGTA
GAGCATTACGCTGCGATGGATTCCGGCATAGTTAAAGAAATCATGGAAGTAAGACTGCTTTTTCTTGCCG
TTTTCGTCGGTAATCACCATTCCCGGCGGGATAGTCTGCCAGTTCAGTTCGTTGTTCACACAAACGGTGA
TACGTACACTTTTCCCGGCAATAACATACGGCGTGACATCGGCTTCAAATGGCGTATAGCCGCCCTGATG
CTCCATCACTTCCTGATTATTGACCCACACTTTGCCGTAATGAGTGACCGCATCGAAACGCAGCACGATA
CGCTGGCCTGCCCAACCTTTCGGTATAAAGACTTCGCGCTGATACCAGACGTTGCCCGCATAATTACGAA
TATCTGCATCGGCGAACTGATCGTTAAAACTGCCTGGCACAGCAATTGCCCGGCTTTCTTGTAACGCGCT
TTCCCACCAACGCTGATCAATTCCACAGTTTTCGCGATCCAGACTGAATGCCCACAGGCCGTCGAGTTTT
TTGATTTCACGGGTTGGGGTTTCTACAGGACGGACCATATTTATAGGTGTAATTTATGTAGCTGTAATTT
TTACCTTATTAATATTTTTTACGCTTTGCATTCGACGACTGAACTCCCAAATATATGTTTAACTCGTCTT
GGTCGTTTGAATTTTTGTTGCTGTGTTTCCTAATATTTTCCATCACCTTAAATATGTTATTGTAATCCTC
AATGTTGAACTTGCAATTGGACACGGCATAGTTTTCCATAGTCGTGTAAAACATGGTATTGGCTGCATTG
TAATACATCCGACTGAGCGGGTACGGATCTATGTGTTTGAGCAGCCTGTTCAAAAACTCTGCATCGTCGC
AAAACGGAATTTCGTCGACAGATCTGATCATGGAGATAATTAAAATGATAACCATCTCGCAAATAAATAA
GTATTTTACTGTTTTCGTAACAGTTTTGTAATAAAAAAACCTATAAATATAGGATCTATGCACCACCATC
ACCACCATCACCACGAGAACCTTTATTTCCAAGGATCAATGGCACCGATCCTGGGGTATTGGAAGATCAA
GGGCCTAGTGCAGCCCACTCGTCTGCTCCTGGAGTACCTAGAAGAGAAGTATGAGGAGCACCTTTATGAG
CGGGACGAGGGTGACAAGTGGCGCAATAAGAAATTCGAGCTAGGCTTGGAATTCCCCAATCTGCCTTATT
ACATCGATGGCGACGTTAAGTTGACTCAGTCCATGGCCATCATCCGCTACATCGCCGACAAGCACAATAT
GCTAGGCGGGTGCCCGAAGGAGCGAGCTGAGATCTCTATGTTGGAAGGGGCCGTGCTGGATATCCGCTAC
GGCGTGAGCCGCATTGCATACTCAAAGGATTTCGAGACCCTCAAGGTTGACTTCCTGTCAAAGCTGCCTG
AAATGCTAAAGATGTTCGAAGACCGTCTCTGTCATAAGACCTACCTGAACGGGGACCACGTGACACACCC
GGACTTTATGTTGTATGACGCTCTGGACGTCGTGCTTTATATGGACCCTATGTGCCTGGACGCTTTTCCC
AAACTAGTGTGTTTCAAGAAACGTATCGAAGCTATCCCTCAGATTGATAAGTACCTGAAGTCCTCAAAGT
ACATCGCCTGGCCCCTTCAAGGTTGGCAAGCCACATTTGGCGGTGGCGACCATCCTCCCAAGTCAGACCT
AGTGCCTAGGCACAACCAGACCAGCCTATATAAGAAAGCCGGGTCAGCTGCCGCTGTGCTGGAGGAGAAC
CTGTATTTCCAGGGCGGATCCAACATCATGCTCAACAACGATGAGCTCGAATTTGAACAAGCTCCAGAAT
TCCTGCTCGGCGACGGCTCTTTCGGCTCCGTATACCGTGCTGCTTATGAAGGCGAAGAAGTCGCCGTAAA
GATCTTCAACAAGCACACCTCGCTCCGTAACCTCCGTCAGGAACTGGTCGTTCTGTGTCATCTGCACCAT
CCGAGCCTCATCTCCCTGCGTGCCGCTGGCATCCGTCCTCGTATGCTGGTGATGGAGCTGGCATCCAAGG
GCTCTCTCGACCGCCTGCTGCAGCAGGACAAGGCTTCTCTGACCCGTACTCTGCAGCATCGTATCGCTGC
TCATGTAGCTGACGGCCTGCGTTATCTTCATTCTGCAATGATCATTTATCGCGACCTGAAACCTCATAAT
GTACTGCTGTTTACTCTGTACCCGAACGCTGCCATCATCGCTAAGATTGCAGACTATGGTATTGCGCAGT
ACTGCTGCCGCATGGGCATTAAAACAAGCGAAGGTACGCCGGGTTTCCGTGCTCCAGAAGTGGCTCGTGG
CAACGTTGCTTACAACCAGCAAGCTGACGTTTACTCGTTCGGTCTGCTCCTGTACGATATCCTGACTACC
GGCGGCCGTATCGTAGAAGGTCTGAAGTTCCCTAACGAATTCGACGAACTGGAAATCCAGGGCAAGAACC
CAGACCCGGTTAAAGAATACGGTTGCGCTCCGTGGCCGATGGTAGAGAAGCTCATCAAACAGTGCCTTAA
AGAAAACCCTCAGGAACGTCCAACCTCTGCTCAAGTGTTCGACATCCTTAACAGCGCTGAACTCGTCTGT
CTGACTCGCCGTATTCTCCTGCCTAAGAATGTTATCGTGGAATGTATGGTTGCTACTCACCATAACTGAT
GATAAGCTTTAGTAAGCACTCGAGCACCACCACCACCACCACTAACCTAGGTAGCTGAGCGCATGCAAGC
TGATCCGGGTTATTAGTACATTTATTAAGCGCTAGATTCTGTGCGTTGTTGATTTACAGACAATTGTTGT
ACGTATTTTAATAATTCATTAAATTTATAATCTTTAGGGTGGTATGTTAGAGCGAAAATCAAATGATTTT
CAGCGTCTTTATATCTGAATTTAAATATTAAATCCTCAATAGATTTGTAAAATAGGTTTCGATTAGTTTC
AAACAAGGGTTGTTTTTCCGAACCGATGGCTGGACTATCTAATGGATTTTCGCTCAACGCCACAAAACTT
GCCAAATCTTGTAGCAGCAATCTAGCTTTGTCGATATTCGTTTGTGTTTTGTTTTGTAATAAAGGTTCGA
CGTCGTTCAAAATATTATGCGCTTTTGTATTTCTTTCATCACTGTCGTTAGTGTACAATTGACTCGACGT
AAACACGTTAAATAGAGCTTGGACATATTTAACATCGGGCGTGTTAGCTTTATTAGGCCGATTATCGTCG
TCGTCCCAACCCTCGTCGTTAGAAGTTGCTTCCGAAGACGATTTTGCCATAGCCACACGACGCCTATTAA
TTGTGTCGGCTAACACGTCCGCGATCAAATTTGTAGTTGAGCTTTTTGGAATTATTTCTGATTGCGGGCG
TTTTTGGGCGGGTTTCAATCTAACTGTGCCCGATTTTAATTCAGACAACACGTTAGAAAGCGATGGTGCA
GGCGGTGGTAACATTTCAGACGGCAAATCTACTAATGGCGGCGGTGGTGGAGCTGATGATAAATCTACCA
TCGGTGGAGGCGCAGGCGGGGCTGGCGGCGGAGGCGGAGGCGGAGGTGGTGGCGGTGATGCAGACGGCGG
TTTAGGCTCAAATGTCTCTTTAGGCAACACAGTCGGCACCTCAACTATTGTACTGGTTTCGGGCGCCGTT
TTTGGTTTGACCGGTCTGAGACGAGTGCGATTTTTTTCGTTTCTAATAGCTTCCAACAATTGTTGTCTGT
CGTCTAAAGGTGCAGCGGGTTGAGGTTCCGTCGGCATTGGTGGAGCGGGCGGCAATTCAGACATCGATGG
TGGTGGTGGTGGTGGAGGCGCTGGAATGTTAGGCACGGGAGAAGGTGGTGGCGGCGGTGCCGCCGGTATA
ATTTGTTCTGGTTTAGTTTGTTCGCGCACGATTGTGGGCACCGGCGCAGGCGCCGCTGGCTGCACAACGG
AAGGTCGTCTGCTTCGAGGCAGCGCTTGGGGTGGTGGCAATTCAATATTATAATTGGAATACAAATCGTA
AAAATCTGCTATAAGCATTGTAATTTCGCTATCGTTTACCGTGCCGATATTTAACAACCGCTCAATGTAA
GCAATTGTATTGTAAAGAGATTGTCTCAAGCTCGGATCGATCCCGCACGCCGATAACAAGCCTTTTCATT
TTTACTACAGCATTGTAGTGGCGAGACACTTCGCTGTCGTCGAGGTTTAAACGCTTCCTCGCTCACTGAC
TCGCTGCGCTCGGTCGTTCGGCTGCGGCGAGCGGTATCAGCTCACTCAAAGGCGGTAATACGGTTATCCA
CAGAATCAGGGGATAACGCAGGAAAGAACATGTGAGCAAAAGGCCAGCAAAAGGCCAGGAACCGTAAAAA
GGCCGCGTTGCTGGCGTTTTTCCATAGGCTCCGCCCCCCTGACGAGCATCACAAAAATCGACGCTCAAGT
CAGAGGTGGCGAAACCCGACAGGACTATAAAGATACCAGGCGTTTCCCCCTGGAAGCTCCCTCGTGCGCT
CTCCTGTTCCGACCCTGCCGCTTACCGGATACCTGTCCGCCTTTCTCCCTTCGGGAAGCGTGGCGCTTTC
TCATAGCTCACGCTGTAGGTATCTCAGTTCGGTGTAGGTCGTTCGCTCCAAGCTGGGCTGTGTGCACGAA
CCCCCCGTTCAGCCCGACCGCTGCGCCTTATCCGGTAACTATCGTCTTGAGTCCAACCCGGTAAGACACG
ACTTATCGCCACTGGCAGCAGCCACTGGTAACAGGATTAGCAGAGCGAGGTATGTAGGCGGTGCTACAGA
GTTCTTGAAGTGGTGGCCTAACTACGGCTACACTAGAAGGACAGTATTTGGTATCTGCGCTCTGCTGAAG
CCAGTTACCTTCGGAAAAAGAGTTGGTAGCTCTTGATCCGGCAAACAAACCACCGCTGGTAGCGGTGGTT
TTTTTGTTTGCAAGCAGCAGATTACGCGCAGAAAAAAAGGATCTCAAGAAGATCCTTTGATCTTTTCTAC
GGGGTCTGACGCTCAGTGGAACGAAAACTCACGTTAAGGGATTTTGGTCATGAGATTATCAAAAAGGATC
TTCACCTAGATCCTTTTAAATTAAAAATGAAGTTTTAAATCAATCTAAAGTATATATGAGTAAACTTGGT
CTGACAGTTACCAATGCTTAATCAGTGAGGCACCTATCTCAGCGATCTGTCTATTTCGTTCATCCATAGT
TGCCTGACTCCCCGTCGTGTAGATAACTACGATACGGGAGGGCTTACCATCTGGCCCCAGTGCTGCAATG
ATACCGCGAGACCCACGCTCACCGGCTCCAGATTTATCAGCAATAAACCAGCCAGCCGGAAGGGCCGAGC
GCAGAAGTGGTCCTGCAACTTTATCCGCCTCCATCCAGTCTATTAATTGTTGCCGGGAAGCTAGAGTAAG
TAGTTCGCCAGTTAATAGTTTGCGCAACGTTGTTGCCATTGCTACAGGCATCGTGGTGTCACGCTCGTCG
TTTGGTATGGCTTCATTCAGCTCCGGTTCCCAACGATCAAGGCGAGTTACATGATCCCCCATGTTGTGCA
AAAAAGCGGTTAGCTCCTTCGGTCCTCCGATCGTTGTCAGAAGTAAGTTGGCCGCAGTGTTATCACTCAT
GGTTATGGCAGCACTGCATAATTCTCTTACTGTCATGCCATCCGTAAGATGCTTTTCTGTGACTGGTGAG
TACTCAACCAAGTCATTCTGAGAATAGTGTATGCGGCGACCGAGTTGCTCTTGCCCGGCGTCAATACGGG
ATAATACCGCGCCACATAGCAGAACTTTAAAAGTGCTCATCATTGGAAAACGTTCTTCGGGGCGAAAACT
CTCAAGGATCTTACCGCTGTTGAGATCCAGTTCGATGTAACCCACTCGTGCACCCAACTGATCTTCAGCA
TCTTTTACTTTCACCAGCGTTTCTGGGTGAGCAAAAACAGGAAGGCAAAATGCCGCAAAAAAGGGAATAA
GGGCGACACGGAAATGTTGAATACTCATACTCTTCCTTTTTCAATATTATTGAAGCATTTATCAGGGTTA
TTGTCTCATGAGCGGATACATATTTGAATGTATTTAGAAAAATAAACAAATAGGGGTTCCGCGCACATTT
CCCCGAAAAGTGCCACCTG
[124 nt withheld, positions 8560-8683]
C
[91 nt withheld, positions 8685-8775]
A
[49 nt withheld, positions 8777-8825]
CCTTTGACGTTGGAGTCCACGTTCTTT
[37 nt withheld, positions 8853-8889]
ACCCTATCTCGGTCTATTCTTTTGATTTATAAGGGATTTTGCCGATTTCGGCCTATTGGTTAAAAAATGA
GCTGATTTAACAAAAATTTAACGCGAATTTTAACAAAATATTAACGTTTACAATTTCCCATTCGCCATTC
AGGCTGCGCAACTGTTGGGAAGGGCGATCGGTGCGGGCCTCTTCGCTATTACGCCA
Features (pLannotate 1.2.2; 15 found; start..end, strand, type, name):
    329..453     +  CDS            lef2: baculovirus late expression factor 2
    491..1096    +  CDS            ORF603: baculovirus ORF603 protein
   1167..2972    -  CDS            GUS: β-glucuronidase; uidA (or gusA) from E. coli
   2987..3302    -  promoter       p6.9 promoter: Autographa californica p6.9; baculovirus late basic protein promoter
   3317..3408    +  promoter       polyhedrin promoter: polh from Autographa californica; promoter for the baculovirus polyhedrin gene
   3469..4122    +  CDS            GST26_SCHJA: Experimental evidence at protein level: Swiss-Prot protein existence level 1. GST isoenzymes appear to play a central role in the parasite detoxification system. Other functions are also suspected including a role in increasing the solubility of haematin in the parasite gut. From Schistosoma japonicum (Blood fluke).
   4222..5106    +  CDS            LRRK2 (fragment): LRRK2_HUMAN - Also known as PARK8. Experimental evidence at protein level: Swiss-Prot protein existence level 1. Serine/threonine-protein kinase which phosphorylates a broad range of proteins involved in multiple processes such as neuronal plasticity, autophagy, and vesicle trafficking (PubMed:20949042, PubMed:22012985, PubMed:26824392, PubMed:29125462, PubMed:28720718, PubMed:29127255, PubMed:30398148, PubMed:29212815, PubMed:30635421, PubMed:21850687, PubMed:23395371, PubMed:17114044, PubMed:24687852, PubMed:26014385, PubMed:25201882). Is a key regulator of RAB GTPases by regulating the GTP/
   5135..5152    +  CDS            9xHis (fragment): 9xHis affinity tag
   5189..6546    +  misc_recomb    baculovirus recombination region (ORF1629): contains part of ORF1629
   6544..6621    -  CDS            P61 (fragment): P78_NPVAC - Experimental evidence at protein level: Swiss-Prot protein existence level 1. Plays a role in the transport of the nucleocapsids from the cytoplasm toward the host nucleus together with the host actin- polymerizing Arp2/3 complex. From Autographa californica nuclear polyhedrosis virus (AcMNPV).
   6809..7397    -  rep_origin     ori: high-copy-number ColE1/pMB1/pBR322/pUC origin of replication
   7568..8428    -  CDS            AmpR: β-lactamase; bla; confers resistance to ampicillin, carbenicillin, and related antibiotics
   8429..8533    -  promoter       AmpR promoter: bla
   8560..9015    +  rep_origin     f1 ori (sequence partly withheld): f1 bacteriophage origin of replication; arrow indicates direction of (+) strand synthesis
   9020..1       -  CDS            lacZα (fragment) (across the origin): LacZα fragment of β-galactosidase; lacZ fragment
