[The description below was written by a language model from this plasmid's Addgene catalogue record and pLannotate feature annotations shown in this document.]
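Description:
LRRK2_1867_2161_L1916N_L1936R_L1976A_I2049A_L2092N is a baculovirus transfer plasmid built on the pEMB017 backbone (Emerald) for producing a fragment of human LRRK2 in insect cells. In bacteria it is maintained as a high-copy plasmid through a ColE1/pUC-type origin and selected with ampicillin via the β-lactamase gene; an f1 origin and a remnant of lacZα are also annotated. The expression region is flanked by AcMNPV sequences, lef2/ORF603 on one side and an ORF1629 recombination region on the other. These are the homology arms used to transfer the cassette into a baculovirus genome at the polyhedrin locus by recombination.

The payload is driven by the very late polyhedrin (polH) promoter. It encodes Schistosoma japonicum GST followed by residues 1867–2161 of LRRK2, a kinase also known as PARK8 or dardarin. The fragment carries five substitutions: L1916N, L1936R, L1976A, I2049A and L2092N. The record does not explain the purpose of these changes. The catalogue lists N-terminal His-TEV and GST-TEV tags, implying affinity purification followed by protease removal of the tags. The feature table, however, places the only detected His stretch (a partial 9xHis match) just downstream of the LRRK2 segment, so whether that stretch is part of the translated fusion cannot be determined from the annotation alone. A divergently oriented E. coli β-glucuronidase (GUS) gene under the baculovirus late p6.9 promoter sits next to the cassette and can serve as a reporter for identifying recombinant virus. The design fits recombinant production and purification of this mutated LRRK2 fragment, although the record does not state a specific application.
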