Addgene plasmid #40438: LRRK2_1867_2161_L1916N_L1936R_L1976A_I2049A_L2092N
Depositing lab: Michael J Fox Foundation MJFF. Depositing organization: Michael J Fox Foundation.
Backbone
  Vector backbone: pEMB017
  Backbone manufacturer: Emerald
  Vector type: Baculovirus
Growth in bacteria
  Bacterial resistance: Ampicillin, 100 μg/mL
  Growth temperature: 37°C
  Growth strain: Top10
  Copy number: High Copy
Gene/Insert
  Gene/Insert name: LRRK2
  Species: H. sapiens (human)
  Mutation: aa1867_2161; L1916N, L1936R, L1976A, I2049A, L2092N
  Entrez Gene: LRRK2 (a.k.a. AURA17, DARDARIN, PARK8, RIPK7, ROCO2)
  Promoter: polH
  Tag / fusion protein: HisTev (N terminal on insert); GST-Tev (N terminal on insert)
  Cloning method: Restriction Enzyme; 5′ cloning site BamHI (destroyed during cloning); 3′ cloning site HindIII (destroyed during cloning)
  Sequencing primers: 5′ DSP2466For:GAATTTCGTCGACAGATC; 3′ DSP2466Rev:AATAACCCGGATCAGCTT
Terms and licenses: Academic/Nonprofit Terms; Industry Terms
How to cite: LRRK2_1867_2161_L1916N_L1936R_L1976A_I2049A_L2092N was a gift from Michael J Fox Foundation MJFF (Addgene plasmid # 40438 ; http://n2t.net/addgene:40438 ; RRID:Addgene_40438)
