>Addgene plasmid #40438 | LRRK2_1867_2161_L1916N_L1936R_L1976A_I2049A_L2092N | addgene partial sequence | sequence record 53219 | DSP2466Rev 5'-AATAACCCGGATCAGCTT-3'
GGTGGTGGTGGTGGTGCTCGAGTGCTTACTAAAGCTTATCATCAGTTATGGTGAGTAGCAACCATACATT
CCACGATAACATTCTTAGGCAGGAGAATACGGCGAGTCAGACAGACGAGTTCAGCGCTGTTAAGGATGTC
GAACACTTGAGCAGAGGTTGGACGTTCCTGAGGGTTTTCTTTAAGGCACTGTTTGATGAGCTTCTCTACC
ATCGGCCACGGAGCGCAACCGTATTCTTTAACCGGGTCTGGGTTCTTGCCCTGGATTTCCAGTTCGTCGA
ATTCGTTAGGGAACTTCAGACCTTCTACGATACGGCCGCCGGTAGTCAGGATATCGTACAGGAGCAGACC
GAACGAGTAAACGTCAGCTTGCTGGTTGTAAGCAACGTTGCCACGAGCCACTTCTGGAGCACGGAAACCC
GGCGTACCTTCGCTTGTTTTAATGCCCATGCGGCAGCAGTACTGCGCAATACCATAGTCTGCAATCTTAG
CGATGATGGCAGCGTTCGGGTACAGAGTAAACAGCAGTACATTATGAGGTTTCAGGTCGCGATAAATGAT
CATTGCAGAATGAAGATAACGCAGGCCGTCAGCTACATGAGCAGCGATACGATGCTGCAGAGTACGGGTC
AGAGAAGCCTTGTCCTGCTGCAGCAGGCGGTCGAGAGAGCCCTTGGATGCCAGCTCCATCACCAGCATAC
GAGGACGGATGCCAGCGGCACGCAGGGAGATGAGGCTCGGATGGTGCAGATGACACAGAACGACCAGTTC
CTGACGGAGGTTACGGAGCGAGGTGTGCTTGTTGAAGATCTTTACGGCGACTTCTTCGCCTTCATAAGCA
GCACGGTATACGGAGCCGAAAGAGCCGTCG
