>Addgene plasmid #40438 | LRRK2_1867_2161_L1916N_L1936R_L1976A_I2049A_L2092N | addgene partial sequence | sequence record 53221 | DSP2466For 5'-GAATTTCGTCGACAGATC-3'
CTCGCAATAAATAAGTATTTTACTGTTTTCGTAACAGTTTTGTAATAAAAAAACCTATAAATATAGGATC
TATGCACCACCATCACCACCATCACCACGAGAACCTTTATTTCCAAGGATCAATGGCACCGATCCTGGGG
TATTGGAAGATCAAGGGCCTAGTGCAGCCCACTCGTCTGCTCCTGGAGTACCTAGAAGAGAAGTATGAGG
AGCACCTTTATGAGCGGGACGAGGGTGACAAGTGGCGCAATAAGAAATTCGAGCTAGGCTTGGAATTCCC
CAATCTGCCTTATTACATCGATGGCGACGTTAAGTTGACTCAGTCCATGGCCATCATCCGCTACATCGCC
GACAAGCACAATATGCTAGGCGGGTGCCCGAAGGAGCGAGCTGAGATCTCTATGTTGGAAGGGGCCGTGC
TGGATATCCGCTACGGCGTGAGCCGCATTGCATACTCAAAGGATTTCGAGACCCTCAAGGTTGACTTCCT
GTCAAAGCTGCCTGAAATGCTAAAGATGTTCGAAGACCGTCTCTGTCATAAGACCTACCTGAACGGGGAC
CACGTGACACACCCGGACTTTATGTTGTATGACGCTCTGGACGTCGTGCTTTATATGGACCCTATGTGCC
TGGACGCTTTTCCCAAACTAGTGTGTTTCAAGAAACGTATCGAAGCTATCCCTCAGATTGATAAGTACCT
GAAGTCCTCAAAGTACATCGCCTGGCCCCTTCAAGGTTGGCAAGCCACATTTGGCGGTGGCGACCATCCT
CCCAAGTCAGACCTAGTGCCTAGGCACAACCAGACCAGCCTATATAAGAAAGCCGGGTCAGCTGCCGCTG
TGCTGGAGGAGAACCTGTATTTCCAGGGCG
